>Addgene plasmid #213350 | NMUR2-DuET | addgene full sequence | sequence record 430914 | Addgene NGS Result
AGGACCACTTCTGCGCTCGGCCCTTCCGGCTGGCTGGTTTATTGCTGATAAATCTGGAGCCGGTGAGCGT
GGGTCTCGCGGTATCATTGCAGCACTGGGGCCAGATGGTAAGCCCTCCCGTATCGTAGTTATCTACACGA
CGGGGAGTCAGGCAACTATGGATGAACGAAATAGACAGATCGCTGAGATAGGTGCCTCACTGATTAAGCA
TTGGTAACTGTCAGACCAAGTTTACTCATATATACTTTAGATTGATTTAAAACTTCATTTTTAATTTAAA
AGGATCTAGGTGAAGATCCTTTTTGATAATCTCATGACCAAAATCCCTTAACGTGAGTTTTCGTTCCACT
GAGCGTCAGACCCCGTAGAAAAGATCAAAGGATCTTCTTGAGATCCTTTTTTTCTGCGCGTAATCTGCTG
CTTGCAAACAAAAAAACCACCGCTACCAGCGGTGGTTTGTTTGCCGGATCAAGAGCTACCAACTCTTTTT
CCGAAGGTAACTGGCTTCAGCAGAGCGCAGATACCAAATACCGTTCTTCTAGTGTAGCCGTAGTTAGGCC
ACCACTTCAAGAACTCTGTAGCACCGCCTACATACCTCGCTCTGCTAATCCTGTTACCAGTGGCTGCTGC
CAGTGGCGATAAGTCGTGTCTTACCGGGTTGGACTCAAGACGATAGTTACCGGATAAGGCGCAGCGGTCG
GGCTGAACGGGGGGTTCGTGCACACAGCCCAGCTTGGAGCGAACGACCTACACCGAACTGAGATACCTAC
AGCGTGAGCTATGAGAAAGCGCCACGCTTCCCGAAGGGAGAAAGGCGGACAGGTATCCGGTAAGCGGCAG
GGTCGGAACAGGAGAGCGCACGAGGGAGCTTCCAGGGGGAAACGCCTGGTATCTTTATAGTCCTGTCGGG
TTTCGCCACCTCTGACTTGAGCGTCGATTTTTGTGATGCTCGTCAGGGGGGCGGAGCCTATGGAAAAACG
CCAGCAACGCGGCCTTTTTACGGTTCCTGGCCTTTTGCTGGCCTTTTGCTCACATGTTCTTTCCTGCGTT
ATCCCCTGATTCTGTGGATAACCGTATTACCGCCTTTGAGTGAGCTGATACCGCTCGCCGCAGCCGAACG
ACCGAGCGCAGCGAGTCAGTGAGCGAGGAAGCGGAAGAGCGCCCAATACGCAAACCGCCTCTCCCCGCGC
GTTGGCCGATTCATTAATGCAGCTGGCACGACAGGTTTCCCGACTGGAAAGCGGGCAGTGAGCGCAACGC
AATTAATGTGAGTTAGCTCACTCATTAGGCACCCCAGGCTTTACACTTTATGCTTCCGGCTCGTATGTTG
TGTGGAATTGTGAGCGGATAACAATTTCACACAGGAAACAGCTATGACCATGATTACGCCAAGCTCTAGC
TAGAGGTCGACGGTATACAGACATGATAAGATACATTGATGAGTTTGGACAAACCACAACTAGAATGCAG
TGAAAAAAATGCTTTATTTGTGAAATTTGTGATGCTATTGCTTTATTTGTAACCATTATAAGCTGCAATA
AACAAGTTGGGGTGGGCGAAGAACTCCAGCATGAGATCCCCGCGCTGGAGGATCATCCAGCCGGCGTCCC
GGAAAACGATTCCGAAGCCCAACCTTTCATAGAAGGCGGCGGTGGAATCGAAATCTCGTGATGGCAGGTT
GGGCGTCGCTTGGTCGGTCATTTCGAACCCCAGAGTCCCGCTCAGAAGAACTCGTCAAGAAGGCGATAGA
AGGCGATGCGCTGCGAATCGGGAGCGGCGATACCGTAAAGCACGAGGAAGCGGTCAGCCCATTCGCCGCC
AAGCTCTTCAGCAATATCACGGGTAGCCAACGCTATGTCCTGATAGCGGTCCGCCACACCCAGCCGGCCA
CAGTCGATGAATCCAGAAAAGCGGCCATTTTCCACCATGATATTCGGCAAGCAGGCATCGCCATGGGTCA
CGACGAGATCCTCGCCGTCGGGCATGCGCGCCTTGAGCCTGGCGAACAGTTCGGCTGGCGCGAGCCCCTG
ATGCTCTTCGTCCAGATCATCCTGATCGACAAGACCGGCTTCCATCCGAGTACGTGCTCGCTCGATGCGA
TGTTTCGCTTGGTGGTCGAATGGGCAGGTAGCCGGATCAAGCGTATGCAGCCGCCGCATTGCATCAGCCA
TGATGGATACTTTCTCGGCAGGAGCAAGGTGAGATGACAGGAGATCCTGCCCCGGCACTTCGCCCAATAG
CAGCCAGTCCCTTCCCGCTTCAGTGACAACGTCGAGCACAGCTGCGCAAGGAACGCCCGTCGTGGCCAGC
CACGATAGCCGCGCTGCCTCGTCCTGCAGTTCATTCAGGGCACCGGACAGGTCGGTCTTGACAAAAAGAA
CCGGGCGCCCCTGCGCTGACAGCCGGAACACGGCGGCATCAGAGCAGCCGATTGTCTGTTGTGCCCAGTC
ATAGCCGAATAGCCTCTCCACCCAAGCGGCCGGAGAACCTGCGTGCAATCCATCTTGTTCAATCATGCGA
AACGATCCTCATCCTGTCTCTTGATCAGATCCGAAAATGGATATACAAGCTCCCGGGAGCTTTTTGCAAA
AGCCTAGGCCTCCAAAAAAGCCTCCTCACTACTTCTGGAATAGCTCAGAGGCAGAGGCGGCCTCGGCCTC
TGCATAAATAAAAAAAATTAGTCAGCCATGGGGCGGAGAATGGGCGGAACTGGGCGGAGTTAGGGGCGGG
ATGGGCGGAGTTAGGGGCGGGACTATGGTTGCTGACTAATTGAGATGCATGCTTTGCATACTTCTGCCTG
CTGGGGAGCCTGGGGACTTTCCACACCTGGTTGCTGACTAATTGAGATGCATGCTTTGCATACTTCTGCC
TGCTGGGGAGCCTGGGGACTTTCCACACCCTAACTGACACACATTCCACAGAATTAATTCGCGTTAAATT
TTTGTTAAATCAGCTCATTTTTTAACCAATAGGCCGAAATCGGCAAAATCCCTTATAAATCAAAAGAATA
GACCGAGATAGGGT
[37 nt withheld, positions 3025-3061]
AAAGAACGTGGACTCCAACGTCAAAGG
[49 nt withheld, positions 3089-3137]
T
[91 nt withheld, positions 3139-3229]
G
[124 nt withheld, positions 3231-3354]
GGGGATACCCCCTAGAGCCCCAGCTGGTTCTTTCCGCCTCAGAAGCCATAGAGCCCACCGCATCCCCAGC
ATGCCTGCTATTGTCTTCCCAATCCTCCCCCTTGCTGTCCTGCCCCACCCCACCCCCCAGAATAGAATGA
CACCTACTCAGACAATGCGATGCAATTTCCTCATTTTATTAGGAAAGGACAGTGGGAGTGGCACCTTCCA
GGGTCAAGGAAGGCACGGGGGAGGGGCAAACAACAGATGGCTGGCAACTAGAAGGCACAGTCGAGGCTGA
TCAGCGGGTTTAAACGGGCCCTCTAGATTAGGCAGGGGCCACCTGAGAAGTCTCGGTCTTAGACACGGTG
GTGCTGGCCTCATCGAATTCACCGGTGCGTCCACCGGTATCGATCGTCTTATTGAAGTGGAAGGACTGAT
AGTTAGTCCGGGACATCTGCTCGCTACTCAGGGCGGCAGGCAGGTGGCTATTGTGCATTGAAGACTGACA
GGGAAACTGCGGCCCGATATCTTCGGTGAGTTCCACGAAGTGGCACTCCGTGAGAAAGATATTTCTCTGA
GCCGGTGGGAGCTGGGGGTCGTGCTGACTATGCCACTGTTTGTGAAATGATGAGATTACATTCTGGAATG
CAGCCTGGAATCTTCTGCTAAGCAGATTGTAAATTATAGGATTAACGGCGGAGGACAGATAAAAGAATAC
GCCTGAAACGACGTGCACCAGGTTGAACACGGCAGCAAGGCTTTCAGACCATTCCTCGACAAAAGAAAAA
AACAGCCGGTCAATGTGGAATGGGGCCCAGCAAATAGCAAAAACCAGTACCAACACAAAAAGCATCTTGT
TCACAGATTTGCGACAAGGGCGCTGGATGTTGGCATTCCCCTCATCTGCCTCAAGGCTTTTGTCTTTTTT
CAGCCGCAGGGCCATGAGGTAGTACAGTACTGATATAACTGTCATCGGCAACAGGTAGAACAAAAAACTT
GTGACTTGGATAATGAAGTTGTAGATCCACATAGGCTTAATAACGGTGCATGTGGCAGAGCCGGGCACAA
GGGACCCATTAGGAAAGTAATGAAATTTAATTCCATGAATACTAGTATTTGGCAGGGAAAACAGAACTGA
GAAGCCCCACACGATGCCCAGAATTCTGAGGGCCCGCCGGCGGGTGGATTGCAGCTTAGCTCGAAATGGG
TGCAGGATGGCGACATAGCGTTCCACAGACACTGTCGTTATGCTGAGGATGGAAGCGAAACAGACGGTCT
CAAAAAGAGCAGTCTTGAAGTAACAACCCACGGGGCCAAACAGAAAAGGATAATTTCTCCACATCTCGTA
TACCTCCAGAGGCATGCCCAACAGAAGCACGAGCAGATCAGACACTGCCAGACTAAAGAGGTAATAATTT
GTTGGAGTTTTCATGGCCTGATGCTGCAGAATAACCAGGCACACAAGCACGTTCCCTATGACGCCGACCA
CAAAAATGGGCACGTACACGACTGACACGGGCAAAAAGAAGTGGGATCGTCTTGGGCCGCAGAGGAAAGC
CAGGTATTCCTCTGTAGAGTTCAGGTGCTTCTGGAAAGGATCCTCCAGCTTCTGTTGGTAAATCCAACTG
GCGTTCTGAAGTTTTTCCATCCCGGACATATCGATGCTGGCGTCATCATCGTCCTTGTAGTCGGCGAATA
CCAGGCAGAAGATGTAGCTCAGGGCGATGATCGTCTTCATGGTGGCGCGGCCGCTAAGCTTAAGTTTAAA
CGCTAGCCAGCTTGGGTCTCCCTATAGTGAGTCGTATTAATTTCGATAAGCCAGTAAGCAGTGGGTTCTC
TAGTTAGCCAGAGAGCTCTGCTTATATAGACCTCCCACCGTACACGCCTACCGCCCATTTGCGTCAATGG
GGCGGAGTTGTTACGACATTTTGGAAAGTCCCGTTGATTTTGGTGCCAAAACAAACTCCCATTGACGTCA
ATGGGGTGGAGACTTGGAAATCCCCGTGAGTCAAACCGCTATCCACGCCCATTGATGTACTGCCAAAACC
GCATCACCATGGTAATAGCGATGACTAATACGTAGATGTACTGCCAAGTAGGAAAGTCCCATAAGGTCAT
GTACTGGGCATAATGCCAGGCGGGCCATTTACCGTCATTGACGTCAATAGGGGGCGTACTTGGCATATGA
TACACTTGATGTACTGCCAAGTGGGCAGTTTACCGTAAATACTCCACCCATTGACGTCAATGGAAAGTCC
CTATTGGCGTTACTATGGGAACATACGTCATTATTGACGTCAATGGGCGGGGGTCGTTGGGCGGTCAGCC
AGGCGGGCCATTTACCGTAAGTTATGTAACGCGGAACTCCATATATGGGCTATGAACTAATGACCCCGTA
ATTGATTACTATTAATAACTAGTCAATAATCAATGTCAACGCGTATATCTGGCCCGTACATCGCGAAGCA
GCGCAAAACGCCTAACCCTAAGCAGATTCTTCATGCAAATGTCGGTCAAGCCTTGCCTTGTTGTAGCTTA
AATTTTGCTCGCGCACTACTCAGCGACCTCCAACACACAAGCAGGGAGCAGATACTGGCTTAACTATGCG
GCATCAGAGCAGATTGTACTGAGAGTGCACCATAGGGGATCGGGAGATCTCCCGATCCGTCGACGTCAGG
TGGCACTTTTCGGGGAAATGTGCGCGGAACCCCTATTTGTTTATTTTTCTAAATACATTCAAATATGTAT
CCGCTCATGAGACAATAACCCTGATAAATGCTTCAATAATATTGAAAAAGGAAGAGTATGAGTATTCAAC
ATTTCCGTGTCGCCCTTATTCCCTTTTTTGCGGCATTTTGCCTTCCTGTTTTTGCTCACCCAGAAACGCT
GGTGAAAGTAAAAGATGCTGAAGATCAGTTGGGTGCACGAGTGGGTTACATCGAACTGGATCTCAACAGC
GGTAAGATCCTTGAGAGTTTTCGCCCCGAAGAACGTTTTCCAATGATGAGCACTTTTAAAGTTCTGCTAT
GTGGCGCGGTATTATCCCGTATTGACGCCGGGCAAGAGCAACTCGGTCGCCGCATACACTATTCTCAGAA
TGACTTGGTTGAGTACTCACCAGTCACAGAAAAGCATCTTACGGATGGCATGACAGTAAGAGAATTATGC
AGTGCTGCCATAACCATGAGTGATAACACTGCGGCCAACTTACTTCTGACAACGATCGGAGGACCGAAGG
AGCTAACCGCTTTTTTGCACAACATGGGGGATCATGTAACTCGCCTTGATCGTTGGGAACCGGAGCTGAA
TGAAGCCATACCAAACGACGAGCGTGACACCACGATGCCTGTAGCAATGGCAACAACGTTGCGCAAACTA
TTAACTGGCGAACTACTTACTCTAGCTTCCCGGCAACAATTAATAGACTGGATGGAGGCGGATAAAGTTG
C
Features (pLannotate 1.2.2; 21 found; start..end, strand, type, name):
    388..976     +  rep_origin     ori: high-copy-number ColE1/pMB1/pBR322/pUC origin of replication
   1159..1251    +  CDS            lacI (fragment): lac repressor; lacI; The lac repressor binds to the lac operator to inhibit transcription in E. coli. This inhibition can be relieved by adding lactose or isopropyl-β-D-thiogalactopyranoside (IPTG).
   1264..1285    +  protein_bind   CAP binding site: CAP binding activates transcription in the presence of cAMP. E. coli catabolite activator protein
   1300..1330    +  promoter       lac promoter: promoter for the E. coli lac operon
   1338..1354    +  protein_bind   lac operator: The lac repressor binds to the lac operator to inhibit transcription in E. coli. This inhibition can be relieved by adding lactose or isopropyl-β-D-thiogalactopyranoside (IPTG). lac repressor encoded by lacI
   1427..1548    -  polyA_signal   SV40 poly(A) signal: SV40 polyadenylation signal
   1543..1701    -  CDS            ble (fragment): BLE_KLEPN - Experimental evidence at protein level: Swiss-Prot protein existence level 1. Binding protein with a strong affinity to the bleomycin family of antibiotics. Binds to CL990; an antimitotic-antibiotic compound. From Klebsiella pneumoniae.
   1725..2516    -  CDS            neo: KKA2_KLEPN - Also known as kan, nptII. Experimental evidence at protein level: Swiss-Prot protein existence level 1. Resistance to kanamycin, neomycin, paromomycin, ribostamycin, butirosin and gentamicin B. From Klebsiella pneumoniae.
   2583..2912    -  promoter       SV40 promoter: SV40 enhancer and early promoter
   2926..3354    -  rep_origin     f1 ori (sequence partly withheld): f1 bacteriophage origin of replication; arrow indicates direction of (+) strand synthesis
   3375..3396    -  promoter       SV40 promoter (fragment): SV40 enhancer and early promoter
   3400..3624    -  polyA_signal   bGH poly(A) signal: bovine growth hormone polyadenylation signal
   3749..4993    -  CDS            NMUR2: NMUR2_HUMAN - Also known as NMU2R, TGR1. Experimental evidence at protein level: Swiss-Prot protein existence level 1. Receptor for the neuromedin-U and neuromedin-S neuropeptides. From Homo sapiens (Human).
   5006..5026    -  CDS            3xFLAG (fragment): three tandem FLAG® epitope tags
   5125..5143    -  promoter       T7 promoter: promoter for bacteriophage T7 RNA polymerase
   5159..5192    -  LTR            5' LTR (truncated) (fragment): truncated 5' long terminal repeat (LTR) from HIV-1
   5188..5391    -  promoter       CMV promoter: human cytomegalovirus (CMV) immediate early promoter
   5392..5771    -  enhancer       CMV enhancer: human cytomegalovirus immediate early enhancer
   5926..5978    +  misc_feature   bom (fragment): basis of mobility region from pBR322
   6037..6141    +  promoter       AmpR promoter: bla
   6142..217     +  CDS            AmpR (across the origin): β-lactamase; bla; confers resistance to ampicillin, carbenicillin, and related antibiotics
