[The description below was written by a language model from this plasmid's Addgene catalogue record and pLannotate feature annotations shown in this document.]
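Description:
NMUR2-DuET is a mammalian expression plasmid built on the pcDNA 3.1 (+) backbone that encodes human neuromedin U receptor 2 (NMUR2), a class A G protein-coupled receptor that responds to the neuropeptides neuromedin U and neuromedin S. It is propagated in E. coli as a high-copy plasmid through a ColE1/pUC-type origin and selected with ampicillin via the β-lactamase gene. An f1 origin is also present. For selection in mammalian cells, the backbone carries a neomycin/kanamycin phosphotransferase cassette driven by the SV40 enhancer/early promoter and terminated by an SV40 polyadenylation signal. Several short annotated fragments (lacI, ble, HIV-1 LTR, bom) appear to be partial backbone matches rather than functional elements.

The receptor coding sequence, inserted by Gibson cloning, sits downstream of the CMV immediate-early enhancer and promoter and is followed by the bovine growth hormone polyadenylation signal, giving strong constitutive expression in transfected mammalian cells. A T7 promoter between the CMV promoter and the insert also allows in vitro transcription. In the DuET design, the receptor is preceded by a cleavable hemagglutinin signal peptide, which promotes membrane targeting and is removed during processing. This leaves an N-terminal FLAG epitope exposed, and a 1D4 epitope is fused at the C terminus. The feature table detects the FLAG sequence just upstream of NMUR2, but it does not separately annotate the signal peptide or the 1D4 tag, which are known only from the catalogue description.

The two tags allow detection and capture of the receptor from either end. The construct is intended for expression in mammalian cells and proteomics studies, and the associated work used it in multiplexed selectivity screening of anti-GPCR antibodies.
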