Addgene plasmid #213350: NMUR2-DuET
Purpose: The DuET construct encodes the named human GPCR engineered with a cleaved hemagglutinin signal peptide, a 5' FLAG and a 3' 1D4 epitope tag optimized for expression in mammalian cells and proteomics studies.
Depositing lab: Thomas Sakmar. Depositing organization: Rockefeller University. Publication: Multiplexed selectivity screening of anti-GPCR antibodies. Dahl L, Kotliar IB, Bendes A, Dodig-Crnkovic T, Fromm S, Elofsson A, Uhlen M, Sakmar TP, Schwenk JM. Sci Adv. 2023 May 3;9(18):eadf9297. doi: 10.1126/sciadv.adf9297. Epub 2023 May 3. PubMed 37134173.
Backbone
  Vector backbone: pcDNA 3.1 (+)
  Vector type: Mammalian Expression
Growth in bacteria
  Bacterial resistance: Ampicillin, 100 μg/mL
  Growth temperature: 37°C
  Growth strain: DH5alpha
  Copy number: High Copy
Gene/Insert
  Gene/Insert name: NMUR2 (alt names: Neuromedin U receptor 2; NMU2R)
  Species: H. sapiens (human)
  Entrez Gene: NMUR2 (a.k.a. FM-4, FM4, NMU-R2, NMU2R, TGR-1, TGR1)
  Promoter: CMV, T7
  Tag / fusion protein: FLAG (N terminal on insert); 1D4 (C terminal on insert)
  Cloning method: Gibson Cloning
Terms and licenses: Academic/Nonprofit Terms; Industry Terms: Not Available to Industry
Depositor comments: Class: A, Family: Neuromedin U. Ensembl ID: ENSG00000132911, Uniprot ID: Q9GZQ4
How to cite: NMUR2-DuET was a gift from Thomas Sakmar (Addgene plasmid # 213350 ; http://n2t.net/addgene:213350 ; RRID:Addgene_213350)
